>Addgene plasmid #121728 | HE302: pMVP (L5-L4) RIP | addgene full sequence | sequence record 237134 | Addgene NGS Result
CTTTCCTGCGTTATCCCCTGATTCTGTGGATAACCGTATTACCGCCTTTGAGTGAGCTGATACCGCTCGC
CGCAGCCGAACGACCGAGCGCAGCGAGTCAGTGAGCGAGGAAGCGGAAGAGCGCCCAATACGCAAACCGC
CTCTCCCCGCGCGTTGGCCGATTCATTAATGCAGCTGGCACGACAGGTTTCCCGACTGGAAAGCGGGCAG
TGAGCGCAACGCAATTAATACGCGTACCGCTAGCCAGGAAGAGTTTGTAGAAACGCAAAAAGGCCATCCG
TCAGGATGGCCTTCTGCTTAGTTTGATGCCTGGCAGTTTATGGCGGGCGTCCTGCCCGCCACCCTCCGGG
CCGTTGCTTCACAACGTTCAAATCCGCTCCCGGCGGATTTGTCCTACTCAGGAGAGCGTTCACCGACAAA
CAACAGATAAAACGAAAGGCCCAGTCTTCCGACTGAGCCTTTCGTTTTATTTGATGCCTGGCAGTTCCCT
ACTCTCGCGTTAACGCTAGCATGGATGTTTTCCCAGTCACGACGTTGTAAAACGACGGCCAGTCTTAAGC
TCGGGCCCCAAATAATGATTTTATTTTGACTGATAGTGACCTGTTCGTTGCAACAAATTGATGAGCAATG
CTTTTTTATAATGCCAACTTTGTATACAAAAGTTGTAAGACTGAGCTAAGAATCCAGCTATCAATAGAAA
CTATGAAACAGTTCCAGGGACAAAGATACCAGGTCCCCAACAACTGCAACTTTCTGGGAAATGAGGTGGA
AAATGCTCAGCCAAGGAAAAAGAGGGCCTTACCCTCTCTGGGACAATGATTGTGCTGTGAACTGCTTCAT
CAGGCCATCTGGCCCCTTGTTAATAATCTAATTACCCTAGGTCTAAGTAGAGTTGTTGACGTCCAATGAG
CGCTTTCTGCAGACTTAGCACTAGGCAAGTGTTTGGAAATTACAGCTTCAGCCCCTCTCGCCATCTGCCT
ACCTACCCCTCCTAGAGCCCTTAATGGGCCAAACGGCAAAGTCCAGGGGGCAGAGAGGAGGTGCTTTGGA
CTATAAAGCTAGTGGAGACCCAGTAACTCCCAACCCTAAGTGACCAGCTCACCCAACTTTTCTATACAAA
GTTGGCATTATAAGAAAGCATTGCTTATCAATTTGTTGCAACGAACAGGTCACTATCAGTCAAAATAAAA
TCATTATTTGCCATCCAGCTGCAGGGCGGCCGCGATATCCCCTATAGTGAGTCGTATTACATGGTCATAG
CTGTTTCCTGGCAGCTCTGGCCCGTGTCTCAAAATCTCTGATGTTACATTGCACAAGATAAAAATATATC
ATCATGAACAATAAAACTGTCTGCTTACATAAACAGTAATACAAGGGGTGTTATGAGCCATATTCAACGG
GAAACGTCGAGGCCGCGATTAAATTCCAACATGGATGCTGATTTATATGGGTATAAATGGGCTCGCGATA
ATGTCGGGCAATCAGGTGCGACAATCTATCGCTTGTATGGGAAGCCCGATGCGCCAGAGTTGTTTCTGAA
ACATGGCAAAGGTAGCGTTGCCAATGATGTTACAGATGAGATGGTCAGACTAAACTGGCTGACGGAATTT
ATGCCTCTTCCGACCATCAAGCATTTTATCCGTACTCCTGATGATGCATGGTTACTCACCACTGCGATCC
CCGGAAAAACAGCATTCCAGGTATTAGAAGAATATCCTGATTCAGGTGAAAATATTGTTGATGCGCTGGC
AGTGTTCCTGCGCCGGTTGCATTCGATTCCTGTTTGTAATTGTCCTTTTAACAGCGATCGCGTATTTCGT
CTCGCTCAGGCGCAATCACGAATGAATAACGGTTTGGTTGATGCGAGTGATTTTGATGACGAGCGTAATG
GCTGGCCTGTTGAACAAGTCTGGAAAGAAATGCATAAACTTTTGCCATTCTCACCGGATTCAGTCGTCAC
TCATGGTGATTTCTCACTTGATAACCTTATTTTTGACGAGGGGAAATTAATAGGTTGTATTGATGTTGGA
CGAGTCGGAATCGCAGACCGATACCAGGATCTTGCCATCCTATGGAACTGCCTCGGTGAGTTTTCTCCTT
CATTACAGAAACGGCTTTTTCAAAAATATGGTATTGATAATCCTGATATGAATAAATTGCAGTTTCATTT
GATGCTCGATGAGTTTTTCTAATCAGAATTGGTTAATTGGTTGTAACACTGGCAGAGCATTACGCTGACT
TGACGGGACGGCGCAAGCTCATGACCAAAATCCCTTAACGTGAGTTACGCGTCGTTCCACTGAGCGTCAG
ACCCCGTAGAAAAGATCAAAGGATCTTCTTGAGATCCTTTTTTTCTGCGCGTAATCTGCTGCTTGCAAAC
AAAAAAACCACCGCTACCAGCGGTGGTTTGTTTGCCGGATCAAGAGCTACCAACTCTTTTTCCGAAGGTA
ACTGGCTTCAGCAGAGCGCAGATACCAAATACTGTTCTTCTAGTGTAGCCGTAGTTAGGCCACCACTTCA
AGAACTCTGTAGCACCGCCTACATACCTCGCTCTGCTAATCCTGTTACCAGTGGCTGCTGCCAGTGGCGA
TAAGTCGTGTCTTACCGGGTTGGACTCAAGACGATAGTTACCGGATAAGGCGCAGCGGTCGGGCTGAACG
GGGGGTTCGTGCACACAGCCCAGCTTGGAGCGAACGACCTACACCGAACTGAGATACCTACAGCGTGAGC
TATGAGAAAGCGCCACGCTTCCCGAAGGGAGAAAGGCGGACAGGTATCCGGTAAGCGGCAGGGTCGGAAC
AGGAGAGCGCACGAGGGAGCTTCCAGGGGGAAACGCCTGGTATCTTTATAGTCCTGTCGGGTTTCGCCAC
CTCTGACTTGAGCGTCGATTTTTGTGATGCTCGTCAGGGGGGCGGAGCCTATGGAAAAACGCCAGCAACG
CGGCCTTTTTACGGTTCCTGGCCTTTTGCTGGCCTTTTGCTCACATGTT
Features (pLannotate 1.2.2; 9 found; start..end, strand, type, name):
    121..213     +  CDS            lacI (fragment): lac repressor; lacI; The lac repressor binds to the lac operator to inhibit transcription in E. coli. This inhibition can be relieved by adding lactose or isopropyl-β-D-thiogalactopyranoside (IPTG).
    268..295     -  terminator     rrnB T2 terminator: transcription terminator T2 from the E. coli rrnB gene
    427..470     +  terminator     rrnB T1 terminator: Escherichia coli rrnB; transcription terminator T1 from the E. coli rrnB gene
    517..553     -  CDS            lacZα (fragment): LacZα fragment of β-galactosidase; lacZ fragment
    570..665     +  protein_bind   attL5: mutant version of attL; recombination site for the Gateway® LR reaction LR Clonase™
   1104..1199    -  protein_bind   attL4: mutant version of attL; recombination site for the Gateway® LR reaction LR Clonase™
   1231..1249    -  promoter       T7 promoter: promoter for bacteriophage T7 RNA polymerase
   1383..2192    +  CDS            KanR: aminoglycoside phosphotransferase; aph(3')-Ia; confers resistance to kanamycin in bacteria or G418 (Geneticin®) in eukaryotes
   2339..2927    +  rep_origin     ori: high-copy-number ColE1/pMB1/pBR322/pUC origin of replication
