[The description below was written by a language model from this plasmid's Addgene catalogue record and pLannotate feature annotations shown in this document.]
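Description:
HE302: pMVP (L5-L4) RIP is a small Gateway entry plasmid from the pMVP modular cloning platform, built on the Invitrogen pDONR221 P5-P4 donor backbone. It is a bacterial cloning intermediate, not an expression vector in its own right. It replicates in E. coli from a high-copy ColE1/pUC-type origin and is selected with kanamycin through the KanR aminoglycoside phosphotransferase gene. The sequenced record is about 3 kb, consistent with the stated backbone and insert sizes.

The payload is a roughly 435 bp rat Ins1 promoter fragment (RIP, the rat insulin promoter), listed in the record as a synthetic insert. It lies between attL5 and attL4, the recombination sites generated when a fragment is recombined into the P5-P4 donor vector. The annotation software did not label the promoter itself, but the interval between the two attL sites matches the recorded insert size. rrnB T1 and T2 terminators upstream of the cassette insulate the insert from read-through transcription from the backbone. The short lacI and lacZα fragments and the T7 promoter next to attL4 are backbone remnants. The M13 forward and reverse primer sites listed in the record allow the insert to be sequenced.

In use, the L5-L4 module is one of the entry clones combined in a four-component MultiSite Gateway Pro LR reaction. The orthogonal att sites fix the order and orientation in which the fragments join in a destination vector. Including this plasmid places the insulin promoter in the assembled construct, which would typically be chosen to drive pancreatic beta-cell-restricted expression of a transgene. The associated platform also covers dCas9-based epigenome-editing components. The record does not specify which partner modules or destination vectors are used with it.
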