Addgene plasmid #121728: HE302: pMVP (L5-L4) RIP
Purpose: pMVP L5-L4 entry plasmid, contains rat Ins1 promoter (RIP) for 4-component MultiSite Gateway Pro assembly
Depositing lab: Christopher Newgard. Depositing organization: Duke University. Publication: Creation of versatile cloning platforms for transgene expression and dCas9-based epigenome editing. Haldeman JM, Conway AE, Arlotto ME, Slentz DH, Muoio DM, Becker TC, Newgard CB. Nucleic Acids Res. 2018 Dec 27. pii: 5264291. doi: 10.1093/nar/gky1286. PubMed 30590691.
Backbone
  Vector backbone: pDONR221 P5-P4
  Backbone manufacturer: Invitrogen
  Backbone size w/o insert (bp): 2554
  Vector type: Synthetic Biology ; pMVP Gateway Entry Plasmid
Growth in bacteria
  Bacterial resistance: Kanamycin, 50 μg/mL
  Growth temperature: 37°C
  Growth strain: DH5alpha
  Copy number: High Copy
Gene/Insert
  Gene/Insert name: RIP
  Species: Synthetic
  Insert size (bp): 435
  Cloning method: Gateway Cloning
  Sequencing primers: 5′ M13F; 3′ M13R
Terms and licenses: Academic/Nonprofit Terms; Industry Terms: Not Available to Industry
How to cite: HE302: pMVP (L5-L4) RIP was a gift from Christopher Newgard (Addgene plasmid # 121728 ; http://n2t.net/addgene:121728 ; RRID:Addgene_121728)
